>Addgene plasmid #171381 | CMV-Cas13Y.1-SV40pA_U6-BbsI-DR_CMV-mCherry-BGHpA | addgene full sequence | sequence record 337347 | Addgene Partial NGS Result
TATCCCCTGATTCTCTCGAGTTAACCCTAGAAAGATAATCATATTGTGACGTACGTTAAAGATAATCATG
CGTAAAATTGACGCATGTGTTTTATCGATCTGTATATCGAGGTTTATTTATTAATTTGAATAGATATTAA
GTTTTATTATATTTACACTTACATACTAATAATAAATTCAACAAACAATTTATTTATGTTTATTTATTTA
TTAAAAAAAAACAAAAACTCAAAATTTCTTCTATAAAGTAACAAAACTTTTAAACATTCTCTCTTTTACA
AAAATAAACTTATTTTGTACTTTAAAAACAGTCATGTTGTATTATAAAATAAGTAATTAGCTTAACTTAT
ACATAATAGAAACAAATTATACTTATTAATTAATCTAGAGGTACCCGTTACATAACTTACGGTAAATGGC
CCGCCTGGCTGACCGCCCAACGACCCCCGCCCATTGACGTCAATAGTAACGCCAATAGGGACTTTCCATT
GACGTCAATGGGTGGAGTATTTACGGTAAACTGCCCACTTGGCAGTACATCAAGTGTATCATATGCCAAG
TACGCCCCCTATTGACGTCAATGACGGTAAATGGCCCGCCTGGCATTGTGCCCAGTACATGACCTTATGG
GACTTTCCTACTTGGCAGTACATCTACGTATTAGTCATCGCTATTACCATGGTCGAGGTGAGCCCCACGT
TCTGCTTCACTCTCCCCATCTCCCCCCCCTCCCCACCCCCAATTTTGTATTTATTTATTTTTTAATTATT
TTGTGCAGCGATGGGGGCGGGGGGGGGGGGGGGGCGCGCGCCRGGSGGGGSGGGGSGGGGSGRGGGGSGG
GGSGGGGSGAGGCGGAGAGGTGCGGCGGCAGCCAATCAGAGCGGCGCGCTCCGAAAGTTTCCTTTTATGG
CGAGGCGGCGGCGGCGGCGGCCCTATAAAAAGCGAAGCGCGCGGCGGGCGGGAGTCGCTGCGCGCTGCCT
TCGCCCCGTGCCCCGCTCCGCCGCCGCCTCGCGCCGCCCGCCCCGGCTCTGACTGACCGCGTTACTCCCA
CAGGTGAGCGGGCGGGACGGCCCTTCTCCTCCGGGCTGTAATTAGCTGAGCAAGAGGTAAGGGTTTAAGG
GATGGTTGGTTGGTGGGGTATTAATGTTTAATTACCTGGAGCACCTGCCTGAAATCACTTTTTTTCAGGT
TGGACCGGTGCCACCATGCCCAAGAAGAAGCGGAAGGTGAATGGCATCGAGCTGAAGAAGGAAGAAGCCG
CCTTCTACTTCAATCAGGCCGAGCTGAACCTGAAGGCCATTGAGGACAACATCTTCGACAAGGAGAGACG
GAAAACACTGCTGAACAACCCCCAGATCCTGGCCAAGATGGAGAACTTTATCTTCAATTTCCGGGACGTG
ACCAAGAACGCCAAGGGCGAAATCGACTGCCTGCTGCTGAAGCTGAGAGAGCTGCGGAACTTTTACAGCC
ACTACGTGCACAAGCGGGACGTCAGAGAACTGAGCAAGGGCGAGAAGCCGATCCTGGAGAAGTACTACCA
GTTCGCCATCGAATCCACCGGCTCTGAGAACGTGAAGCTCGAAATCATCGAAAACGACGCCTGGCTGGCC
GACGCCGGCGTGCTGTTCTTCCTGTGCATCTTCCTGAAGAAGAGCCAGGCAAACAAGCTGATCAGCGGCA
TCAGCGGCTTCAAGAGAAACGACGACACCGGCCAGCCTCGGAGAAACCTGTTCACCTACTTCTCCATCCG
GGAGGGCTACAAGGTGGTGCCCGAAATGCAGAAGCACTTCCTGCTGTTCTCCCTGGTGAACCACCTGAGC
AACCAGGACGATTATATCGAAAAGGCCCACCAGCCCTACGACATCGGCGAGGGCCTCTTCTTCCACCGGA
TTGCCAGCACCTTCCTGAACATCTCCGGAATCCTGAGAAACATGAAGTTCTACACCTATCAGAGCAAGAG
ACTGGTGGAGCAGAGAGGCGAGCTGAAGCGGGAAAAGGACATCTTCGCCTGGGAAGAACCGTTTCAGGGC
AATTCCTACTTTGAGATCAACGGCCACAAGGGCGTGATTGGCGAGGACGAGCTGAAGGAGCTGTGCTACG
CCTTCCTGATCGGCAACCAGGACGCCAACAAGGTGGAGGGCCGGATCACCCAGTTCCTGGAGAAGTTCAG
AAACGCCAACAGCGTGCAGCAGGTGAAGGACGACGAGATGCTGAAGCCTGAATATTTCCCCGCCAACTAC
TTTGCCGAGAGCGGCGTGGGCCGGATCAAGGACCGGGTGCTGAACAGACTGAACAAGGCCATCAAGAGCA
ACAAGGCCAAGAAGGGCGAGATCATCGCCTATGACAAGATGAGAGAAGTGATGGCTTTCATCAATAACTC
TCTGCCCGTGGACGAGAAGCTGAAGCCCAAGGATTACAAGAGATACCTGGGCATGGTGAGATTCTGGGAT
AGAGAAAAGGACAATATCAAGCGCGAGTTCGAAACGAAGGAGTGGAGCAAGTATCTGCCCTCCAACTTCT
GGACCGCCAAGAACCTGGAGAGAGTGTACGGACTGGCCCGGGAAAAGAACGCAGAGCTGTTTAACAAGCT
GAAGGCCGACGTGGAGAAGATGGACGAAAGAGAGCTGGAAAAGTATCAGAAGATCAACGACGCCAAGGAT
CTGGCCAACCTGCGGCGGCTGGCCAGCGACTTCGGAGTGAAGTGGGAGGAGAAGGATTGGGACGAGTACT
CCGGCCAGATCAAGAAGCAGATCACAGATTCCCAGAAGCTGACCATCATGAAGCAGAGAATCACAGCCGG
CCTGAAGAAGAAGCACGGCATCGAAAACCTGAACCTGAGGATCACCATCGACATCAACAAGTCCAGAAAG
GCCGTGCTGAATCGGATCGCCATCCCCAGAGGATTTGTGAAGCGGCACATCCTGGGCTGGCAGGAATCCG
AGAAGGTGAGCAAGAAGATCAGAGAAGCCGAATGCGAGATTCTGCTGAGCAAGGAGTACGAGGAGCTGAG
CAAGCAGTTCTTTCAGAGCAAGGACTACGACAAGATGACCCGCATCAACGGCCTGTACGAGAAGAATAAG
CTGATCGCCCTGATGGCCGTGTATCTGATGGGGCAGCTGAGAATCCTGTTCAAGGAGCACACCAAGCTGG
ACGACATCACCAAGACCACCGTGGATTTCAAGATCAGCGACAAGGTGACCGTGAAGATCCCCTTCTCCAA
CTATCCCTCCCTGGTGTACACCATGAGCAGCAAGTACGTGGACAATATCGGCAACTACGGCTTCAGCAAC
AAGGACAAGGATAAGCCCATTCTGGGCAAGATCGACGTGATCGAGAAGCAGCGGATGGAGTTTATCAAGG
AGGTGCTGGGATTCGAGAAGTACCTGTTTGACGATAAGATCATCGACAAGAGCAAGTTCGCCGACACCGC
CACCCACATCAGCTTTGCCGAAATCGTGGAAGAACTGGTGGAGAAGGGCTGGGACAAGGACCGGCTGACG
AAGCTGAAGGATGCCCGGAACAAGGCCCTGCACGGCGAGATCCTGACCGGCACCAGCTTCGACGAGACAA
AGTCCCTGATCAACGAGCTGAAGAAGCCCAAGAAGAAGCGGAAGGTGTCCTCTGATTATAAGGACCACGA
TGGCGACTACAAGGATCACGACATCGATTATAAGGACGATGACGATAAGTAAAAGCTTAACTTGTTTATT
GCAGCTTATAATGGTTACAAATAAAGCAATAGCATCACAAATTTCACAAATAAAGCATTTTTTTCACTGC
ATTCTAGTTGTGGTTTGTCCAAACTCATCAATGTATCTTATCATGTCTGGATCACTAGTGAGGGCCTATT
TCCCATGATTCCTTCATATTTGCATATACGATACAAGGCTGTTAGAGAGATAATTGGAATTAATTTGACT
GTAAACACAAAGATATTAGTACAAAATACGTGACGTAGAAAGTAATAATTTCTTGGGTAGTTTGCAGTTT
TAAAATTATGTTTTAAAATGGACTATCATATGCTTACCGTAACTTGAAAGTATTTCGATTTCTTGGCTTT
ATATATCTTGTGGAAAGGACGAAACACCGATGTCTTCCTGGGACGAAGACAAGCTGTGATAGACCTCGAT
TTGTGGGGTAGTAACAGCTTTTTTTACGCGTTAGTTATTAATAGTAATCAATTACGGGGTCATTAGTTCA
TAGCCCATATATGGAGTTCCGCGTTACATAACTTACGGTAAATGGCCCGCCTGGCTGACCGCCCAACGAC
CCCCGCCCATTGACGTCAATAATGACGTATGTTCCCATAGTAACGCCAATAGGGACTTTCCATTGACGTC
AATGGGTGGAGTATTTACGGTAAACTGCCCACTTGGCAGTACATCAAGTGTATCATATGCCAAGTACGCC
CCCTATTGACGTCAATGACGGTAAATGGCCCGCCTGGCATTATGCCCAGTACATGACCTTATGGGACTTT
CCTACTTGGCAGTACATCTACGTATTAGTCATCGCTATTACCATGGTGATGCGGTTTTGGCAGTACATCA
ATGGGCGTGGATAGCGGTTTGACTCACGGGGATTTCCAAGTCTCCACCCCATTGACGTCAATGGGAGTTT
GTTTTGGCACCAAAATCAACGGGACTTTCCAAAATGTCGTAACAACTCCGCCCCATTGACGCAAATGGGC
GGTAGGCGTGTACGGTGGGAGGTCTATATAAGCAGAGCTGGTTTAGTGAACCGTCAGATCCGCTAGCGCC
ACCATGGTGAGCAAGGGCGAGGAGGATAACATGGCCATCATCAAGGAGTTCATGCGCTTCAAGGTGCACA
TGGAGGGCTCCGTGAACGGCCACGAGTTCGAGATCGAGGGCGAGGGCGAGGGCCGCCCCTACGAGGGCAC
CCAGACCGCCAAGCTGAAGGTGACCAAGGGTGGCCCCCTGCCCTTCGCCTGGGACATCCTGTCCCCTCAG
TTCATGTACGGCTCCAAGGCCTACGTGAAGCACCCCGCCGACATCCCCGACTACTTGAAGCTGTCCTTCC
CCGAGGGCTTCAAGTGGGAGCGCGTGATGAACTTCGATGACGGCGGCGTGGTGACCGTGACCCAGGACTC
CTCCCTGCAGGACGGCGAGTTCATCTACAAGGTGAAGCTGCGCGGCACCAACTTCCCCTCCGACGGCCCC
GTAATGCAGAAGAAAACCATGGGCTGGGAGGCCTCCTCCGAGCGGATGTACCCCGAGGACGGCGCCCTGA
AGGGCGAGATCAAGCAGAGGCTGAAGCTGAAGGACGGCGGCCACTACGACGCTGAGGTCAAGACCACCTA
CAAGGCCAAGAAGCCCGTGCAGCTGCCCGGCGCCTACAACGTCAACATCAAGTTGGACATCACCTCCCAC
AACGAGGACTACACCATCGTGGAACAGTACGAACGCGCCGAGGGCCGCCACTCCACCGGCGGCATGGACG
AGCTGTACAAGTAACTCTTGGCCCGGATCCCTGTGCCTTCTAGTTGCCAGCCATCTGTTGTTTGCCCCTC
CCCCGTGCCTTCCTTGACCCTGGAAGGTGCCACTCCCACTGTCCTTTCCTAATAAAATGAGGAAATTGCA
TCGCATTGTCTGAGTAGGTGTCATTCTATTCTGGGGGGTGGGGTGGGGCAGGACAGCAAGGGGGAGGATT
GGGAAAACAATAGCAGGCATGCTGGGGATGCGGTGGGCTCTATGGGTCGACGGCGCGCCCTAGACGAAGC
AGCTCCAGCCTACACAATCGCTCAAGACGTGTAATGCTTTTATTATATATTAGTCACGATATCTATAACA
AGAAAATATATATATAATAAGTTATCACGTAAGTAGAACATGAAATAACAATATAATTATCGTATGAGTT
AAATCTTAAAAGTCACGTAAAAGATAATCATGCGTCATTTTGACTCACGCGGTCGTTATAGTTCAAAATC
AGTGACACTTACCGCATTGACAAGCACGCCTCACGGGAGCTCCAAGCGGCGACTGAGATGTCCTAAATGC
ACAGCGACGGATTCGCGCTATTTAGAAAGAGAGAGCAATATTTCAAGAATGCATGCGTCAATTTTACGCA
GACTATCTTTCTAGGGTTAAGGATCCGCACTTTTCGGGGAAATGTGCGCGGAACCCCTATTTGTTTATTT
TTCTAAATACATTCAAATATGTATCCGCTCATGAGACAATAACCCTGATAAATGCTTCAATAATATTGAA
AAAGGAAGAGTATGAGTATTCAACATTTCCGTGTCGCCCTTATTCCCTTTTTTGCGGCATTTTGCCTTCC
TGTTTTTGCTCACCCAGAAACGCTGGTGAAAGTAAAAGATGCTGAAGATCAGTTGGGTGCACGAGTGGGT
TACATCGAACTGGATCTCAACAGCGGTAAGATCCTTGAGAGTTTTCGCCCCGAAGAACGTTTTCCAATGA
TGAGCACTTTTAAAGTTCTGCTATGTGGCGCGGTATTATCCCGTATTGACGCCGGGCAAGAGCAACTCGG
TCGCCGCATACACTATTCTCAGAATGACTTGGTTGAGTACTCACCAGTCACAGAAAAGCATCTTACGGAT
GGCATGACAGTAAGAGAATTATGCAGTGCTGCCATAACCATGAGTGATAACACTGCGGCCAACTTACTTC
TGACAACGATCGGAGGACCGAAGGAGCTAACCGCTTTTTTGCACAACATGGGGGATCATGTAACTCGCCT
TGATCGTTGGGAACCGGAGCTGAATGAAGCCATACCAAACGACGAGCGTGACACCACGATGCCTGTAGCA
ATGGCAACAACGTTGCGCAAACTATTAACTGGCGAACTACTTACTCTAGCTTCCCGGCAACAATTAATAG
ACTGGATGGAGGCGGATAAAGTTGCAGGACCACTTCTGCGCTCGGCCCTTCCGGCTGGCTGGTTTATTGC
TGATAAATCTGGAGCCGGTGAGCGTGGGTCTCGCGGTATCATTGCAGCACTGGGGCCAGATGGTAAGCCC
TCCCGTATCGTAGTTATCTACACGACGGGGAGTCAGGCAACTATGGATGAACGAAATAGACAGATCGCTG
AGATAGGTGCCTCACTGATTAAGCATTGGTAACTGTCAGACCAAGTTTACTCATATATACTTTAGATTGA
TTTAAAACTTCATTTTTAATTTAAAAGGATCTAGGTGAAGATCCTTTTTGATAATCTCATGACCAAAATC
CCTTAACGTGAGTTTTCGTTCCACTGAGCGTCAGACCCCGTAGAAAAGATCAAAGGATCTTCTTGAGATC
CTTTTTTTCTGCGCGTAATCTGCTGCTTGCAAACAAAAAAACCACCGCTACCAGCGGTGGTTTGTTTGCC
GGATCAAGAGCTACCAACTCTTTTTCCGAAGGTAACTGGCTTCAGCAGAGCGCAGATACCAAATACTGTT
CTTCTAGTGTAGCCGTAGTTAGGCCACCACTTCAAGAACTCTGTAGCACCGCCTACATACCTCGCTCTGC
TAATCCTGTTACCAGTGGCTGCTGCCAGTGGCGATAAGTCGTGTCTTACCGGGTTGGACTCAAGACGATA
GTTACCGGATAAGGCGCAGCGGTCGGGCTGAACGGGGGGTTCGTGCACACAGCCCAGCTTGGAGCGAACG
ACCTACACCGAACTGAGATACCTACAGCGTGAGCTATGAGAAAGCGCCACGCTTCCCGAAGGGAGAAAGG
CGGACAGGTATCCGGTAAGCGGCAGGGTCGGAACAGGAGAGCGCACGAGGGAGCTTCCAGGGGGAAACGC
CTGGTATCTTTATAGTCCTGTCGGGTTTCGCCACCTCTGACTTGAGCGTCGATTTTTGTGATGCTCGTCA
GGGGGGCGGAGCCTATGGAAAAACGCCAGCAACGCGGCCTTTTTACGGTTCCTGGCCTTTTGCTGGCCTT
TTGCTCACATGTTCTTTCCTGCGT
Features (pLannotate 1.2.2; 13 found; start..end, strand, type, name):
    396..681     +  enhancer       CMV enhancer: human cytomegalovirus immediate early enhancer; contains an 18-bp deletion relative to the standard CMV enhancer
    683..960     +  promoter       chicken β-actin promoter: No description available
    961..1188    +  intron         hybrid intron: hybrid between chicken β-actin (CBA) and minute virus of mice (MMV) introns (Gray et al., 2011)
   3007..3024    -  CDS            RhoA (T19N) (fragment): dominant negative mutant of human Rho family small GTPase RhoA
   3699..3833    +  polyA_signal   SV40 poly(A) signal: SV40 polyadenylation signal
   3840..4080    +  promoter       U6 promoter: RNA polymerase III promoter for human U6 snRNA
   4222..4525    +  enhancer       CMV enhancer: human cytomegalovirus immediate early enhancer
   4526..4729    +  promoter       CMV promoter: human cytomegalovirus (CMV) immediate early promoter
   4764..5473    +  CDS            mCherry (fragment): monomeric derivative of DsRed fluorescent protein (Shaner et al., 2004) mammalian codon-optimized
   5491..5602    +  polyA_signal   bGH poly(A) signal: bovine growth hormone polyadenylation signal
   6137..6241    +  promoter       AmpR promoter: bla
   6242..7102    +  CDS            AmpR: β-lactamase; bla; confers resistance to ampicillin, carbenicillin, and related antibiotics
   7273..7861    +  rep_origin     ori: high-copy-number ColE1/pMB1/pBR322/pUC origin of replication
