[The description below was written by a language model from this plasmid's Addgene catalogue record and pLannotate feature annotations shown in this document.]
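Description:
CMV-Cas13Y.1-SV40pA_U6-BbsI-DR_CMV-mCherry-BGHpA is an all-in-one mammalian expression plasmid built on the pCX539 backbone for programmable RNA targeting with Cas13Y.1, a compact CRISPR-Cas13 effector. It is maintained in E. coli as a high-copy plasmid through a ColE1/pUC-type origin and selected with ampicillin via the β-lactamase (AmpR) gene and its native promoter.

The plasmid carries three expression units in the same orientation. The first encodes a synthetic, human codon-optimized Cas13Y.1, recorded as carrying a C-terminal 3xFLAG tag supplied by the backbone, and ends in an SV40 polyadenylation signal. The catalogue entry and plasmid name describe its promoter as CMV. However, the feature table, generated from a 7,934 nt sequence labelled as a partial NGS result, annotates a CMV enhancer followed by the chicken β-actin promoter and a hybrid CBA/MVM intron, which is a CBh-type hybrid arrangement rather than a plain CMV promoter. The Cas13Y.1 coding region and FLAG tag are not annotated themselves. They presumably occupy the unannotated stretch between the intron and the SV40 poly(A), where a very short reverse-strand match to RhoA is most likely spurious. The second unit is a human U6 RNA polymerase III promoter followed, according to the name, by BbsI sites and the Cas13Y.1 direct repeat (DR), so that spacer oligonucleotides can be ligated in to produce a complete crRNA. The third unit uses the CMV enhancer and promoter to drive mCherry, terminated by a bGH poly(A) signal, giving a red fluorescent marker for identifying or sorting transfected cells.

The construct is intended for transient transfection of mammalian cells to test crRNA-guided RNA targeting by Cas13Y.1 from a single plasmid.
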