Addgene plasmid #171381: CMV-Cas13Y.1-SV40pA_U6-BbsI-DR_CMV-mCherry-BGHpA
Purpose: Expression vector for encoding a human codon-optimized Cas13Y.1 driven by CMV promoter,mCherry driven by CMV promoter and U6-driven crRNAs cloning site.
Depositing lab: Hui Yang. Publication: Programmable RNA editing with compact CRISPR-Cas13 systems from uncultivated microbes. Xu C, Zhou Y, Xiao Q, He B, Geng G, Wang Z, Cao B, Dong X, Bai W, Wang Y, Wang X, Zhou D, Yuan T, Huo X, Lai J, Yang H. Nat Methods. 2021 May;18(5):499-506. doi: 10.1038/s41592-021-01124-4. Epub 2021 May 3. PubMed 33941935.
Backbone
  Vector backbone: pCX539
  Vector type: Mammalian Expression
Growth in bacteria
  Bacterial resistance: Ampicillin, 100 μg/mL
  Growth temperature: 37°C
  Growth strain: DH5alpha
  Copy number: High Copy
Gene/Insert
  Gene/Insert name: humanized Cas13Y.1 (alt names: Cas13Y.1; pCX851)
  Species: Synthetic
  Promoter: CMV, U6
  Tag / fusion protein: 3xFLAG (C terminal on backbone)
  Cloning method: Restriction Enzyme; 5′ cloning site Unknown (unknown if destroyed); 3′ cloning site Unknown (unknown if destroyed)
Terms and licenses: Academic/Nonprofit Terms; Industry Terms: Not Available to Industry
How to cite: CMV-Cas13Y.1-SV40pA_U6-BbsI-DR_CMV-mCherry-BGHpA was a gift from Hui Yang (Addgene plasmid # 171381 ; http://n2t.net/addgene:171381 ; RRID:Addgene_171381)
